Addgene plasmid #208654: pDisplay-GRAB_CRF0.5
Purpose: Expresses the genetically-encoded fluorescent corticotropin-releasing factor (CRF) sensor GRAB_CRF0.5 in mammalian cells
Depositing lab: Yulong Li. Depositing organization: Peking University. Publication: A tool kit of highly selective and sensitive genetically encoded neuropeptide sensors. Wang H, Qian T, Zhao Y, Zhuo Y, Wu C, Osakada T, Chen P, Chen Z, Ren H, Yan Y, Geng L, Fu S, Mei L, Li G, Wu L, Jiang Y, Qian W, Zhang L, Peng W, Xu M, Hu J, Jiang M, Chen L, Tang C, Zhu Y, Lin D, Zhou JN, Li Y. Science. 2023 Nov 17;382(6672):eabq8173. doi: 10.1126/science.abq8173. Epub 2023 Nov 17. PubMed 37972184.
Backbone
  Vector backbone: pDisplay
  Backbone manufacturer: Invitrogen
  Backbone size w/o insert (bp): 6546
  Vector type: Mammalian Expression
Growth in bacteria
  Bacterial resistance: Ampicillin, 100 μg/mL
  Growth temperature: 37°C
  Growth strain: DH5alpha
  Copy number: High Copy
Gene/Insert
  Gene/Insert name: GPCR activation based corticotropin-releasing factor (CRF) sensor GRAB_CRF0.5 (alt names: GRAB_CRF0.5; CRF0.5)
  Species: H. sapiens (human)
  Insert size (bp): 2124
  Promoter: CMV
  Cloning method: Gibson Cloning
  Sequencing primers: 5′ ATGGGCGGTAGGCGTGTA; 3′ CCTCACATTGCCAAAAGACG
Terms and licenses: Academic/Nonprofit Terms; Industry Terms: Not Available to Industry
Depositor comments: Please visit https://www.biorxiv.org/content/10.1101/2022.03.26.485911v1 for bioRxiv preprint.
How to cite: pDisplay-GRAB_CRF0.5 was a gift from Yulong Li (Addgene plasmid # 208654 ; http://n2t.net/addgene:208654 ; RRID:Addgene_208654)
