[The description below was written by a language model from this plasmid's Addgene catalogue record and pLannotate feature annotations shown in this document.]
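Description:
pDisplay-GRAB_CRF0.5 is a mammalian expression plasmid built on the Invitrogen pDisplay backbone that expresses GRAB_CRF0.5, a genetically encoded green fluorescent sensor for the neuropeptide corticotropin-releasing factor (CRF). It is maintained in E. coli at high copy through a ColE1/pUC-type origin with ampicillin selection (AmpR, β-lactamase), and also carries an f1 origin. An SV40 promoter–driven NeoR/KanR cassette with an HSV TK polyadenylation signal offers the possibility of G418 selection in mammalian cells.

The sensor is transcribed from the CMV enhancer/promoter and begins with the mouse Igκ leader supplied by pDisplay, which directs the protein into the secretory pathway for delivery to the plasma membrane. The catalogue lists the insert as a human-derived, GPCR activation-based (GRAB) sensor of about 2.1 kb. In the feature table, the coding region appears as two receptor segments flanking an EGFP-derived CDS, consistent with the GRAB design, in which a fluorescent module is inserted within a receptor so that ligand binding alters fluorescence. The automated annotation labels the flanking segments as fragments of insect class B receptors (Drosophila PDF receptor and Manduca diuretic hormone receptor). These are probably homology-based matches to related receptors rather than the true source, and the record does not name the specific human receptor scaffold.

Downstream, an EMCV IRES drives translation of mCherry fused to a K-Ras fragment, likely the C-terminal membrane-targeting motif. This provides a ligand-independent red membrane marker for identifying transfected cells and normalising the green signal. The PDGFRβ transmembrane domain of pDisplay is annotated after this cassette, apparently as residual backbone sequence, followed by the bGH polyadenylation signal. The construct is used for expressing and characterising the CRF sensor in cultured mammalian cells.
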