Features (pLannotate 1.2.2; 26 found; start..end, strand, type, name):
     10..389     +  enhancer       CMV enhancer: human cytomegalovirus immediate early enhancer
    390..593     +  promoter       CMV promoter: human cytomegalovirus (CMV) immediate early promoter
    589..622     +  LTR            5' LTR (truncated) (fragment): truncated 5' long terminal repeat (LTR) from HIV-1
    638..656     +  promoter       T7 promoter: promoter for bacteriophage T7 RNA polymerase
    737..799     +  sig_peptide    Igκ leader: leader sequence from mouse immunoglobulin κ light chain
    801..818     +  protein_bind   attB1 (fragment): mutant version of attB; core recombination site for the Gateway® BP reaction BP Clonase™
    868..884     +  misc_feature   HA-L (fragment): left homology arm from the adeno-associated virus integration site (AAVS1) within intron 1 of the human PPP1R12C gene
    950..1747    +  CDS            Pdfr (fragment): PDFR_DROME - Also known as gop, Han. Experimental evidence at protein level: Swiss-Prot protein existence level 1. Receptor for PDF, a neuropeptide controlling circadian behavioral rhythms. Probably regulates circadian behavioral rhythms through coordination of activities of clock neurons. PDF-binding results in the elevation of cAMP synthesis. From Drosophila melanogaster (Fruit fly).
   1778..2500    +  CDS            cEGFP: cEGFP is a basic (constitutively fluorescent) green fluorescent protein published in 2008, derived from Aequorea victoria.
   2531..2770    +  CDS            DIHR_MANSE (fragment): Experimental evidence at transcript level: Swiss-Prot protein existence level 2. Receptor for the insect diurectic hormone. The activity of this receptor is mediated by G proteins which activate adenylyl cyclase. From Manduca sexta (Tobacco hawkmoth) (Tobacco hornworm).
   2868..3453    +  misc_feature   IRES2: internal ribosome entry site (IRES) of the encephalomyocarditis virus (EMCV)
   3454..4161    +  CDS            mCherry: mCherry is a basic (constitutively fluorescent) red fluorescent protein published in 2004, derived from Discosoma sp.. It is reported to be a very rapidly-maturing monomer with low acid sensitivity.
   4162..4212    +  CDS            K-Ras (fragment): human small GTPase proto-oncoprotein
   4252..4398    +  CDS            PDGFRβ TM domain: transmembrane domain from platelet derived growth factor receptor beta
   4426..4650    +  polyA_signal   bGH poly(A) signal: bovine growth hormone polyadenylation signal
   4654..4672    +  promoter       SV40 promoter (fragment): SV40 enhancer and early promoter
   4782..5370    -  rep_origin     ori: high-copy-number ColE1/pMB1/pBR322/pUC origin of replication
   5592..5608    +  polyA_signal   bGH poly(A) signal (fragment): bovine growth hormone polyadenylation signal
   5699..5746    -  polyA_signal   HSV TK poly(A) signal: herpes simplex virus thymidine kinase polyadenylation signal (Cole and Stacy, 1985)
   5805..5957    -  CDS            ble (fragment): BLE_KLEPN - Experimental evidence at protein level: Swiss-Prot protein existence level 1. Binding protein with a strong affinity to the bleomycin family of antibiotics. Binds to CL990; an antimitotic-antibiotic compound. From Klebsiella pneumoniae.
   5978..6772    -  CDS            NeoR/KanR: aminoglycoside phosphotransferase from Tn5; aph(3')-II (or nptII); confers resistance to neomycin, kanamycin, and G418 (Geneticin®)
   6807..7160    -  promoter       SV40 promoter: SV40 enhancer and early promoter
   7162..7179    -  promoter       AmpR promoter (fragment): bla
   7220..8080    -  CDS            AmpR: β-lactamase; bla; confers resistance to ampicillin, carbenicillin, and related antibiotics
   8081..8185    -  promoter       AmpR promoter: bla
   8212..8640    +  rep_origin     f1 ori (sequence partly withheld): f1 bacteriophage origin of replication; arrow indicates direction of (+) strand synthesis
>Addgene plasmid #208654 | pDisplay-GRAB_CRF0.5 | addgene full sequence | sequence record 410339 | Addgene NGS Result
GCGCGCGTTGACATTGATTATTGACTAGTTATTAATAGTAATCAATTACGGGGTCATTAGTTCATAGCCC
ATATATGGAGTTCCGCGTTACATAACTTACGGTAAATGGCCCGCCTGGCTGACCGCCCAACGACCCCTGC
CCATTGACGTCAATAATGACGTATGTTCCCATAGTAACGCCAATAGGGACTTTCCATTGACGTCAATGGG
TGGAGTATTTACGGTAAACTGCCCACTTGGCAGTACATCAAGTGTATCATATGCCAAGTACGCCCCCTAT
TGACGTCAATGACGGTAAATGGCCCGCCTGGCATTATGCCCAGTACATGACCTTATGGGACTTTCCTACT
TGGCAGTACATCTACGTATTAGTCATCGCTATTACCATGGTGATGCGGTTTTGGCAGTACATCAATGGGC
GTGGATAGCGGTTTGACTCACGGGGATTTCCAAGTCTCCACCCCATTGACGTCAATGGGAGTTTGTTTTG
GCACCAAAATCAACGGGACTTTCCAAAATGTCGTAACAACTCCGCCCCATTGACGCAAATGGGCGGTAGG
CGTGTACGGTGGGAGGTCTATATAAGCAGAGCTCTCTGGCTAACTAGAGAACCCACTGCTTACTGGCTTA
TCGAAATTAATACGACTCACTATAGGGAGACCCAAGCTTGGTACCGAGCTCGGATCCACTAGTAACGGCC
GCCAGTGTGCTGGAATTCGGCTTGGGGATATCCACCATGGAGACAGACACACTCCTGCTATGGGTACTGC
TGCTCTGGGTTCCAGGTTCCACTGGTGACACAAGTTTGTACAAAAAAGTTGGCACCACCGGTATGGGAGG
GCACCCGCAGCTCCGTCTCGTCAAGGCCCTTCTCCTTCTGGGGCTGAACCCCGTCTCTGCCTCCCTCCAG
GACCAGCACTGCGAGAGCCTGTCCCTGGCCAGCAACATCTCAGGACTGCAGTGCAACGCATCCGTGGACC
TCATTGGCACCTGCTGGCCCCGCAGCCCTGCGGGGCAGCTAGTGGTTCGGCCCTGCCCTGCCTTTTTCTA
TGGTGTCCGCTACAATACCACAAACAATGGCTACCGGGAGTGCCTGGCCAATGGCAGCTGGGCCGCCCGC
GTGAATTACTCCGAGTGCCAGGAGATCCTCAATGAGGAGAAAAAAAGCAAGGTGCACTACCATGTCGCAG
TCATCATCAACTACCTGGGCCACTGTATCTCCCTGGTGGCCCTCCTGGTGGCCTTTGTCCTCTTTCTGCG
GCTCAGGAGCATCCGGTGCCTGCGAAACATCATCCACTGGAACCTCATCTCCGCCTTCATCCTGCGCAAC
GCCACCTGGTTCGTGGTCCAGCTAACCATGAGCCCCGAGGTCCACCAGAGCAACGTGGGCTGGTGCAGGT
TGGTGACAGCCGCCTACAACTACTTCCATGTGACCAACTTCTTCTGGATGTTCGGCGAGGGCTGCTACCT
GCACACAGCCATCGTGCTCACCTACTCCACTGACCGGCTGCGCAAATGGATGTTCATCTGCATTGGCTGG
GGTGTGCCCTTCCCCATCATTGTGGCCTGGGCCATTGGGAAGCTGTACTACGACAATGAGAAGTGCTGGT
TTGGCAAAAGGCCTGGGGTGTACACCGACTACATCTACCAGGGCCCCATGATCCTGGTCCTGCTGATCAA
TTTCATCTTCCTTTTCAACATCGTCCGCATCCTCATGACCAAGCTCCGGGCATCCACCCCGCGCGACACC
GACGCGCTGGACCTGGAGGAGGGAGGAAACGTCTATATCAAGGCCGACAAGCAGAAGAACGGCATCAAGG
CGAACTTCCACATCCGCCACAACATCGAGGACGGCGGCGTGCAGCTCGCCTACCACTACCAGCAGAACAC
CCCCATCGGCGACGGCCCCGTGCTGCTGCCCGACAACCACTACCTGAGCGTGCAGTCCAAACTTTCGAAA
GACCCCAACGAGAAGCGCGATCACATGGTCCTGCTGGAGTTCGTGACCGCCGCCGGGATCACTCTCGGCA
TGGACGAGCTGTACAAGGGCGGTACCGGAGGGAGCATGGTGAGAAAGGGCGAGGAGCTGTTCACCGGGGT
GGTGCCCATCCTGGTCGAGCTGGACGGCGACGTAAACGGCCACAAGTTCAGCGTGTCCGGCGAGGGTGAG
GGCGATGCCACCGAGGGCAAGCTGACCCTGAAGTTCATCTGCACCACCGGCAAGCTGCCCGTGCCCTGGC
CCACCCTCGTGACCACCCTGACCTACGGCGTGCAGTGCTTCAGCCGCTACCCCGACCACATGAAGCAGCA
CGACTTCTTCAAGTCCGCCATGCCCGAAGGCTACATCCAGGAGCGCACCATCTTCTTCAAGGACGACGGC
AACTACAAGACCCGCGCCGAGGTGAAGTTCGAGGGCGACACCCTGGTGAACCGCATCGAGCTGAAGGGCA
TCGACTTCAAGGAGGACGGCAACATCCTGGGGCACAAGCTGGAGTACAACACCGGAGCAGCAGCACGCTG
GCGCGGGCGGCAGTACAGGAAGGCTGTGAAAGCCACTCTGGTGCTGCTGCCCCTCCTGGGCATCACCTAC
ATGCTGTTCTTCGTCAATCCCGGGGAGGATGAGGTCTCCCGGGTCGTCTTCATCTACTTCAACTCCTTCC
TGGAATCCTTCCAGGGCTTCTTTGTGTCTGTGTTCTACTGTTTCCTCAATAGTGAGGTCCGTTCTGCCAT
CCGGAAGAGGTGGCACCGGTGGCAGGACAAGCACTCGATCCGTGCCCGAGTGGCCCGTGCCATGTCCATC
CCCACCTCCCCAACCCGTGTCAGCTTTCACAGCATCAAGCAGTCCACAGCAGTCTTGTAAGCTAGCGCCC
CTCTCCCTCCCCCCCCCNTAACGTTACTGGCCGAAGCCGCTTGGAATAAGGCCGGTGTGCGTTTGTCTAT
ATGTTATTTTCCACCATATTGCCGTCTTTTGGCAATGTGAGGGCCCGGAAACCTGGCCCTGTCTTCTTGA
CGAGCATTCCTAGGGGTCTTTCCCCTCTCGCCAAAGGAATGCAAGGTCTGTTGAATGTCGTGAAGGAAGC
AGTTCCTCTGGAAGCTTCTTGAAGACAAACAACGTCTGTAGCGACCCTTTGCAGGCAGCGGAACCCCCCA
CCTGGCGACAGGTGCCTCTGCGGCCAACGCCACGTGTATAAGATACACCTGCAAAGGCGGCACAACCCCA
GTGCCACGTTGTGAGTTGGATAGTTGTGGAAAGAGTCAAATGGCTCTCCTCAAGCGTATTCAACAAGGGG
CTGAAGGATGCCCAGAAGGTACCCCATTGTATGGGATCTGATCTGGGGCCTCGGTACACATGCTTTACAT
GTGTTTAGTCGAGGTTAAAAAAACGTCTAGGCCCCCCGAACCACGGGGACGTGGTTTTCCTTTGAAAAAC
ACGATGATAATATGGCCACAACCATGGTGAGCAAGGGCGAGGAGGATAACATGGCCATCATCAAGGAGTT
CATGCGCTTCAAGGTGCACATGGAGGGCTCCGTGAACGGCCACGAGTTCGAGATCGAGGGCGAGGGCGAG
GGCCGCCCCTACGAGGGCACCCAGACCGCCAAGCTGAAGGTGACCAAGGGTGGCCCCCTGCCCTTCGCCT
GGGACATCCTGTCCCCTCAGTTCATGTACGGCTCCAAGGCCTACGTGAAGCACCCCGCCGACATCCCCGA
CTACTTGAAGCTGTCCTTCCCCGAGGGCTTCAAGTGGGAGCGCGTGATGAACTTCGAGGACGGCGGCGTG
GTGACCGTGACCCAGGACTCCTCCCTGCAGGACGGCGAGTTCATCTACAAGGTGAAGCTGCGCGGCACCA
ACTTCCCCTCCGACGGCCCCGTAATGCAGAAGAAGACCATGGGCTGGGAGGCCTCCTCCGAGCGGATGTA
CCCCGAGGACGGCGCCCTGAAGGGCGAGATCAAGCAGAGGCTGAAGCTGAAGGACGGCGGCCACTACGAC
GCTGAGGTCAAGACCACCTACAAGGCCAAGAAGCCCGTGCAGCTGCCCGGCGCCTACAACGTCAACATCA
AGTTGGACATCACCTCCCACAACGAGGACTACACCATCGTGGAACAGTACGAACGCGCCGAGGGCCGCCA
CTCCACCGGCGGCATGGACGAGCTGTACAAGGATGGTAAAAAGAAGAAAAAGAAGTCAAAGACAAAGTGT
GTAATTATGTAAGTCGACGAACAAAAACTCATCTCAGAAGAGGATCTGAATGCTGTGGGCCAGGACACGC
AGGAGGTCATCGTGGTGCCACACTCCTTGCCCTTTAAGGTGGTGGTGATCTCAGCCATCCTGGCCCTGGT
GGTGCTCACCATCATCTCCCTTATCATCCTCATCATGCTTTGGCAGAAGAAGCCACGTTAGGCGGCCGCT
CGAGATCAGCCTCGACTGTGCCTTCTAGTTGCCAGCCATCTGTTGTTTGCCCCTCCCCCGTGCCTTCCTT
GACCCTGGAAGGTGCCACTCCCACTGTCCTTTCCTAATAAAATGAGGAAATTGCATCGCATTGTCTGAGT
AGGTGTCATTCTATTCTGGGGGGTGGGGTGGGGCAGGACAGCAAGGGGGAGGATTGGGAAGACAATAGCA
GGCATGCTGGGGATGCGGTGGGCTCTATGGCTTCTGAGGCGGAAAGAACCAGTGGCGGTAATACGGTTAT
CCACAGAATCGGGGGATAACGCAGGAAAGAACATGTGAGCAAAAGGCCAGCAAAAGGCCAGGAACCGTAA
AAAGGCCGCGTTGCTGGCGTTTTTCCATAGGCTCCGCCCCCCTGACGAGCATCACAAAAATCGACGCTCA
AGTCAGAGGTGGCGAAACCCGACAGGACTATAAAGATACCAGGCGTTTCCCCCTGGAAGCTCCCTCGTGC
GCTCTCCTGTTCCGACCCTGCCGCTTACCGGATACCTGTCCGCCTTTCTCCCTTCGGGAAGCGTGGCGCT
TTCTCATAGCTCACGCTGTAGGTATCTCAGTTCGGTGTAGGTCGTTCGCTCCAAGCTGGGCTGTGTGCAC
GAACCCCCCGTTCAGCCCGACCGCTGCGCCTTATCCGGTAACTATCGTCTTGAGTCCAACCCGGTAAGAC
GCGACTTATCGCCACTGGCAGCAGCCACTGGTAACAGGATTAGCAGAGCGAGGTATGTAGGCGGTGCTAC
AGAGTTCTTGAAGTGGTGGCCTAACTACGGCTACACTAGAAGAACAGTATTTGGTATCTGCGCTCTGCTG
AAGCCAGTTACCTTCGGAAAAAGAGTTGGTAGCTCTTGATCCGGCAAACAAACCACCGCTGGTAGCGGTG
GTTTTTTTGTTTGCAAGCAGCAGATTACGCGCAGAAAAAAAGGATCTCAAGAAGATCCTTTGATCTTTTC
TACGGGGTCTGACGCTCAGTGGAACGAAAACTCACGTTAAGGGATTTTGGTCATGAGATTATCAAAAAGG
ATCTTCACCTAGATCCTTTTAAATTAAAAATGAAGTTTTAAATCAATCTAAAGTATATATGAGTAACCTG
AGGCTATGGCAGGGCCTGCCGCCCCGACGTTGGCTGCGAGCCCTGGGCCTTCACCCGAACTTGGGGGGTG
GGGTGGGGAAAAGGAAGAAACGCGGGCGTATTGGCCCCAATGGGGTCTCGGTGGGGTATCGACAGAGTGC
CAGCCCTGGGACCGAACCCCGCGTTTATGAACAAACGACCCAACACCGTGCGTTTTATTCTGTCTTTTTA
TTGCCGTCATAGCGCGGGTTCCTTCCGGTATTGTCTCCTTCCGTGTTTCAGTTAGCCTCCCCCTAGGGTG
GGCGAAGAACTCCAGCATGAGATCCCCGCGCTGGAGGATCATCCAGCCGGCGTCCCGGAAAACGATTCCG
AAGCCCAACCTTTCATAGAAGGCGGCGGTGGAATCGAAATCTCGTGATGGCAGGTTGGGCGTCGCTTGGT
CGGTCATTTCGAACCCCAGAGTCCCGCTCAGAAGAACTCGTCAAGAAGGCGATAGAAGGCGATGCGCTGC
GAATCGGGAGCGGCGATACCGTAAAGCACGAGGAAGCGGTCAGCCCATTCGCCGCCAAGCTCTTCAGCAA
TATCACGGGTAGCCAACGCTATGTCCTGATAGCGGTCCGCCACACCCAGCCGGCCACAGTCGATGAATCC
AGAAAAGCGGCCATTTTCCACCATGATATTCGGCAAGCAGGCATCGCCATAGGTCACGACGAGATCCTCG
CCGTCGGGCATGCTCGCCTTGAGCCTGGCGAACAGTTCGGCTGGCGCGAGCCCCTGATGCTCTTCGTCCA
GATCATCCTGATCGACAAGACCGGCTTCCATCCGAGTACGTGCTCGCTCGATGCGATGTTTCGCTTGGTG
GTCGAATGGGCAGGTAGCCGGATCAAGCGTATGCAGCCGCCGCATTGCATCAGCCATGATGGATACTTTC
TCGGCAGGAGCAAGGTGAGATGACAGGAGATCCTGCCCCGGCACTTCGCCCAATAGCAGCCAGTCCCTTC
CCGCTTCAGTGACAACGTCGAGCACAGCTGCGCAAGGAACGCCCGTCGTGGCCAGCCACGATAGCCGCGC
TGCCTCGTCTTGCAGTTCATTCAGGGCACCGGACAGGTCGGTCTTGACAAAAAGAACCGGGCGCCCCTGC
GCTGACAGCCGGAACACGGCGGCATCAGAGCAGCCGATTGTCTGTTGTGCCCAGTCATAGCCGAATAGCC
TCTCCACCCAAGCGGCCGGAGAACCTGCGTGCAATCCATCTTGTTCAATCATGCGAAACGATCCTCATCC
TGTCTCTTGATCGATCTTTGCAAAAGCCTAGGCCTCCAAAAAAGCCTCCTCACTACTTCTGGAATAGCTC
AGAGGCCGGGCCTCGGCCTCTGCATAAATAAAAAAAATTAGTCAGCCATGGGGCGGAGAATGGGCGGAAC
TGGGCGGAGTTAGGGGCGGAATGGGCGGAGTTAGGGGCGGGACTATGGTTGCTGACTAATTGAGATGCAT
GCTTTGCATACTTCTGCCTGCTGGGGAGCCTGGGGACTTTCCACACCTGGTTGCTGACTAATTGAGATGC
ATGCTTTGCATACTTCTGCCTGCTGGGGAGCCTGGGGACTTTCCACACCCTAACTGACACACATTCCACA
GCTGGTTCTTTCCGCCTCAGGACTCTTCCTTTTTCAATAAATCAATCTAAAGTATATATGAGTAAACTTG
GTCTGACAGTTACCAATGCTTAATCAGTGAGGCACCTATCTCAGCGATCTGTCTATTTCGTTCATCCATA
GTTGCCTGACTCCCCGTCGTGTAGATAACTACGATACGGGAGGGCTTACCATCTGGCCCCAGTGCTGCAA
TGATACCGCGAGACCCACGCTCACCGGCTCCAGATTTATCAGCAATAAACCAGCCAGCCGGAAGGGCCGA
GCGCAGAAGTGGTCCTGCAACTTTATCCGCCTCCATCCAGTCTATTAATTGTTGCCGGGAAGCTAGAGTA
AGTAGTTCGCCAGTTAATAGTTTGCGCAACGTTGTTGCCATTGCTACAGGCATCGTGGTGTCACGCTCGT
CGTTTGGTATGGCTTCATTCAGCTCCGGTTCCCAACGATCAAGGCGAGTTACATGATCCCCCATGTTGTG
CAAAAAAGCGGTTAGCTCCTTCGGTCCTCCGATCGTTGTCAGAAGTAAGTTGGCCGCAGTGTTATCACTC
ATGGTTATGGCAGCACTGCATAATTCTCTTACTGTCATGCCATCCGTAAGATGCTTTTCTGTGACTGGTG
AGTACTCAACCAAGTCATTCTGAGAATAGTGTATGCGGCGACCGAGTTGCTCTTGCCCGGCGTCAATACG
GGATAATACCGCGCCACATAGCAGAACTTTAAAAGTGCTCATCATTGGAAAACGTTCTTCGGGGCGAAAA
CTCTCAAGGATCTTACCGCTGTTGAGATCCAGTTCGATGTAACCCACTCGTGCACCCAACTGATCTTCAG
CATCTTTTACTTTCACCAGCGTTTCTGGGTGAGCAAAAACAGGAAGGCAAAATGCCGCAAAAAAGGGAAT
AAGGGCGACACGGAAATGTTGAATACTCATACTCTTCCTTTTTCAATATTATTGAAGCATTTATCAGGGT
TATTGTCTCATGAGCGGATACATATTTGAATGTATTTAGAAAAATAAACAAATAGGGGTTCCGCGCACAT
TTCCCCGAAAAGTGCCACCTG
[124 nt withheld, positions 8212-8335]
C
[91 nt withheld, positions 8337-8427]
A
[49 nt withheld, positions 8429-8477]
CCTTTGACGTTGGAGTCCACGTTCTTT
[37 nt withheld, positions 8505-8541]
ACCCTATCTCGGTCTATTCTTTTGATTTATAAGGGATTTTGCCGATTTCGGCCTATTGGTTAAAAAATGA
GCTGATTTAACAAAAATTTAACGCGAATTTTAACAAAATATTAACGCTTACAATTTAC
