>Addgene plasmid #208654 | pDisplay-GRAB_CRF0.5 | depositor partial sequence | sequence record 406468 | GRAB_CRF0.5
ATGGAGACAGACACACTCCTGCTATGGGTACTGCTGCTCTGGGTTCCAGGTTCCACTGGTGACACAAGTT
TGTACAAAAAAGTTGGCACCACCGGTATGGGAGGGCACCCGCAGCTCCGTCTCGTCAAGGCCCTTCTCCT
TCTGGGGCTGAACCCCGTCTCTGCCTCCCTCCAGGACCAGCACTGCGAGAGCCTGTCCCTGGCCAGCAAC
ATCTCAGGACTGCAGTGCAACGCATCCGTGGACCTCATTGGCACCTGCTGGCCCCGCAGCCCTGCGGGGC
AGCTAGTGGTTCGGCCCTGCCCTGCCTTTTTCTATGGTGTCCGCTACAATACCACAAACAATGGCTACCG
GGAGTGCCTGGCCAATGGCAGCTGGGCCGCCCGCGTGAATTACTCCGAGTGCCAGGAGATCCTCAATGAG
GAGAAAAAAAGCAAGGTGCACTACCATGTCGCAGTCATCATCAACTACCTGGGCCACTGTATCTCCCTGG
TGGCCCTCCTGGTGGCCTTTGTCCTCTTTCTGCGGCTCAGGAGCATCCGGTGCCTGCGAAACATCATCCA
CTGGAACCTCATCTCCGCCTTCATCCTGCGCAACGCCACCTGGTTCGTGGTCCAGCTAACCATGAGCCCC
GAGGTCCACCAGAGCAACGTGGGCTGGTGCAGGTTGGTGACAGCCGCCTACAACTACTTCCATGTGACCA
ACTTCTTCTGGATGTTCGGCGAGGGCTGCTACCTGCACACAGCCATCGTGCTCACCTACTCCACTGACCG
GCTGCGCAAATGGATGTTCATCTGCATTGGCTGGGGTGTGCCCTTCCCCATCATTGTGGCCTGGGCCATT
GGGAAGCTGTACTACGACAATGAGAAGTGCTGGTTTGGCAAAAGGCCTGGGGTGTACACCGACTACATCT
ACCAGGGCCCCATGATCCTGGTCCTGCTGATCAATTTCATCTTCCTTTTCAACATCGTCCGCATCCTCAT
GACCAAGCTCCGGGCATCCACCCCGCGCGACACCGACGCGCTGGACCTGGAGGAGGGAGGAAACGTCTAT
ATCAAGGCCGACAAGCAGAAGAACGGCATCAAGGCGAACTTCCACATCCGCCACAACATCGAGGACGGCG
GCGTGCAGCTCGCCTACCACTACCAGCAGAACACCCCCATCGGCGACGGCCCCGTGCTGCTGCCCGACAA
CCACTACCTGAGCGTGCAGTCCAAACTTTCGAAAGACCCCAACGAGAAGCGCGATCACATGGTCCTGCTG
GAGTTCGTGACCGCCGCCGGGATCACTCTCGGCATGGACGAGCTGTACAAGGGCGGTACCGGAGGGAGCA
TGGTGAGAAAGGGCGAGGAGCTGTTCACCGGGGTGGTGCCCATCCTGGTCGAGCTGGACGGCGACGTAAA
CGGCCACAAGTTCAGCGTGTCCGGCGAGGGTGAGGGCGATGCCACCGAGGGCAAGCTGACCCTGAAGTTC
ATCTGCACCACCGGCAAGCTGCCCGTGCCCTGGCCCACCCTCGTGACCACCCTGACCTACGGCGTGCAGT
GCTTCAGCCGCTACCCCGACCACATGAAGCAGCACGACTTCTTCAAGTCCGCCATGCCCGAAGGCTACAT
CCAGGAGCGCACCATCTTCTTCAAGGACGACGGCAACTACAAGACCCGCGCCGAGGTGAAGTTCGAGGGC
GACACCCTGGTGAACCGCATCGAGCTGAAGGGCATCGACTTCAAGGAGGACGGCAACATCCTGGGGCACA
AGCTGGAGTACAACACCGGAGCAGCAGCACGCTGGCGCGGGCGGCAGTACAGGAAGGCTGTGAAAGCCAC
TCTGGTGCTGCTGCCCCTCCTGGGCATCACCTACATGCTGTTCTTCGTCAATCCCGGGGAGGATGAGGTC
TCCCGGGTCGTCTTCATCTACTTCAACTCCTTCCTGGAATCCTTCCAGGGCTTCTTTGTGTCTGTGTTCT
ACTGTTTCCTCAATAGTGAGGTCCGTTCTGCCATCCGGAAGAGGTGGCACCGGTGGCAGGACAAGCACTC
GATCCGTGCCCGAGTGGCCCGTGCCATGTCCATCCCCACCTCCCCAACCCGTGTCAGCTTTCACAGCATC
AAGCAGTCCACAGCAGTCTTGTAA
