>Addgene plasmid #208654 | pDisplay-GRAB_CRF0.5 | depositor partial sequence | sequence record 406469 | mCherry-CAAX
ATGGTGAGCAAGGGCGAGGAGGATAACATGGCCATCATCAAGGAGTTCATGCGCTTCAAGGTGCACATGG
AGGGCTCCGTGAACGGCCACGAGTTCGAGATCGAGGGCGAGGGCGAGGGCCGCCCCTACGAGGGCACCCA
GACCGCCAAGCTGAAGGTGACCAAGGGTGGCCCCCTGCCCTTCGCCTGGGACATCCTGTCCCCTCAGTTC
ATGTACGGCTCCAAGGCCTACGTGAAGCACCCCGCCGACATCCCCGACTACTTGAAGCTGTCCTTCCCCG
AGGGCTTCAAGTGGGAGCGCGTGATGAACTTCGAGGACGGCGGCGTGGTGACCGTGACCCAGGACTCCTC
CCTGCAGGACGGCGAGTTCATCTACAAGGTGAAGCTGCGCGGCACCAACTTCCCCTCCGACGGCCCCGTA
ATGCAGAAGAAGACCATGGGCTGGGAGGCCTCCTCCGAGCGGATGTACCCCGAGGACGGCGCCCTGAAGG
GCGAGATCAAGCAGAGGCTGAAGCTGAAGGACGGCGGCCACTACGACGCTGAGGTCAAGACCACCTACAA
GGCCAAGAAGCCCGTGCAGCTGCCCGGCGCCTACAACGTCAACATCAAGTTGGACATCACCTCCCACAAC
GAGGACTACACCATCGTGGAACAGTACGAACGCGCCGAGGGCCGCCACTCCACCGGCGGCATGGACGAGC
TGTACAAGGATGGTAAAAAGAAGAAAAAGAAGTCAAAGACAAAGTGTGTAATTATGTAA
